Addgene plasmid #186577: FKBP-AP180-GFP
Purpose: Expression of the fusion protein FKBP-AP180-GFP. Uses rat AP180 residues 328-896.
Depositing lab: Stephen Royle. Depositing organization: University of Warwick. Publication: Recruitment of clathrin to intracellular membranes is sufficient for vesicle formation. Kuey C, Sittewelle M, Larocque G, Hernandez-Gonzalez M, Royle SJ. Elife. 2022 Jul 19;11. pii: 78929. doi: 10.7554/eLife.78929. PubMed 35852853.
Backbone
  Vector backbone: pEGFP-N1
  Backbone manufacturer: Clontech
  Total vector size (bp): 7369
  Vector type: Mammalian Expression
  Selectable markers: Neomycin (select with G418)
Growth in bacteria
  Bacterial resistance: Kanamycin, 50 μg/mL
  Growth temperature: 37°C
  Growth strain: DH5alpha
  Copy number: High Copy
Gene/Insert
  Gene/Insert name: AP180 (alt name: SNAP91)
  Species: R. norvegicus (rat)
  Entrez Gene: Snap91 (a.k.a. Ap180)
  Tag / fusion protein: FKBP N-terminal GFP C-terminal
  Cloning method: Restriction Enzyme; 5′ cloning site BamHI (not destroyed); 3′ cloning site AgeI (not destroyed)
  Sequencing primers: 5′ pCMV
Terms and licenses: Academic/Nonprofit Terms; Industry Terms: Not Available to Industry
Depositor comments: Please note: The plasmid is difficult to sequence near bases 2140-2220 that are within the insert.
How to cite: FKBP-AP180-GFP was a gift from Stephen Royle (Addgene plasmid # 186577 ; http://n2t.net/addgene:186577 ; RRID:Addgene_186577)
