[The description below was written by a language model from this plasmid's Addgene catalogue record and pLannotate feature annotations shown in this document.]
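Description:
FKBP-AP180-GFP is a 7,369 bp mammalian expression plasmid built on the Clontech pEGFP-N1 backbone. It replicates in E. coli at high copy from a ColE1/pUC-type origin and also carries an f1 phage origin. A single NeoR/KanR (aph(3')-II) cassette is driven by tandem bacterial (bla) and SV40 early promoters and terminated by the HSV TK polyadenylation signal. It provides kanamycin selection in bacteria and G418 selection in mammalian cells. The short ble, bGH poly(A) and SV40 large T antigen matches in the feature table are fragments, most likely residual backbone sequence rather than functional elements.

The payload is a single open reading frame expressed from the human CMV immediate-early enhancer and promoter and terminated by the SV40 poly(A) signal. It encodes human FKBP12 (FKBP1A) at the N-terminus, followed by a fragment of rat AP180 (Snap91), and ends in EGFP at the C-terminus. The AP180 portion was inserted between BamHI and AgeI sites, which were both retained. The catalogue entry gives this portion as residues 328–896, although the annotated Snap91 match spans about 2.3 kb, somewhat longer than that range would imply, and the record does not explain the difference. AP180 is a clathrin-binding adaptor that promotes assembly of clathrin triskelia into coats.

FKBP is a standard half of the rapamycin-inducible FKBP/FRB heterodimerisation system. The design and the associated publication on recruiting clathrin to intracellular membranes suggest the fusion serves as a fluorescently trackable "clathrin hook" that can be relocalised to a chosen membrane, although the record does not name the partner construct. The depositor notes that a region within the insert is difficult to sequence.
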