Features (pLannotate 1.2.2; 17 found; start..end, strand, type, name):
     61..364     +  enhancer       CMV enhancer: human cytomegalovirus immediate early enhancer
    365..568     +  promoter       CMV promoter: human cytomegalovirus (CMV) immediate early promoter
    591..618     +  misc_feature   MCS (fragment): multiple cloning site
    666..989     +  CDS            FKBP1A: FKB1A_HUMAN - Also known as FKBP1, FKBP12. Experimental evidence at protein level: Swiss-Prot protein existence level 1. Keeps in an inactive conformation TGFBR1, the TGF-beta type I serine/threonine kinase receptor, preventing TGF-beta receptor activation in absence of ligand. Recruits SMAD7 to ACVR1B which prevents the association of SMAD2 and SMAD3 with the activin receptor complex, thereby blocking the activin signal. May modulate the RYR1 calcium channel activity. PPIases accelerate the folding of proteins. It catalyzes the cis-trans isomerization of proline imidic peptide bonds in oligop
    989..1011    +  misc_feature   MCS (fragment): multiple cloning site
   1011..3299    +  CDS            Snap91 (fragment): AP180_RAT - Experimental evidence at protein level: Swiss-Prot protein existence level 1. Adaptins are components of the adapter complexes which link clathrin to receptors in coated vesicles. Clathrin-associated protein complexes are believed to interact with the cytoplasmic tails of membrane proteins, leading to their selection and concentration. Binding of AP180 to clathrin triskelia induces their assembly into 60- 70 nm coats. From Rattus norvegicus (Rat).
   3315..4034    +  CDS            EGFP: the original enhanced GFP (Yang et al., 1996) mammalian codon-optimized
   4051..4134    +  CDS            large T antigen (fragment): large T antigen from SV40 (simian virus 40)
   4157..4278    +  polyA_signal   SV40 poly(A) signal: SV40 polyadenylation signal
   4312..4740    -  rep_origin     f1 ori (sequence partly withheld): f1 bacteriophage origin of replication; arrow indicates direction of (+) strand synthesis
   4767..4871    +  promoter       AmpR promoter: bla
   4873..5230    +  promoter       SV40 promoter: SV40 enhancer and early promoter
   5265..6059    +  CDS            NeoR/KanR: aminoglycoside phosphotransferase from Tn5; aph(3')-II (or nptII); confers resistance to neomycin, kanamycin, and G418 (Geneticin®)
   6080..6232    +  CDS            ble (fragment): BLE_KLEPN - Experimental evidence at protein level: Swiss-Prot protein existence level 1. Binding protein with a strong affinity to the bleomycin family of antibiotics. Binds to CL990; an antimitotic-antibiotic compound. From Klebsiella pneumoniae.
   6291..6338    +  polyA_signal   HSV TK poly(A) signal: herpes simplex virus thymidine kinase polyadenylation signal (Cole and Stacy, 1985)
   6429..6445    -  polyA_signal   bGH poly(A) signal (fragment): bovine growth hormone polyadenylation signal
   6667..7255    +  rep_origin     ori: high-copy-number ColE1/pMB1/pBR322/pUC origin of replication
>Addgene plasmid #186577 | FKBP-AP180-GFP | addgene full sequence | sequence record 368437 | Addgene NGS Result
TAGTTATTAATAGTAATCAATTACGGGGTCATTAGTTCATAGCCCATATATGGAGTTCCGCGTTACATAA
CTTACGGTAAATGGCCCGCCTGGCTGACCGCCCAACGACCCCCGCCCATTGACGTCAATAATGACGTATG
TTCCCATAGTAACGCCAATAGGGACTTTCCATTGACGTCAATGGGTGGAGTATTTACGGTAAACTGCCCA
CTTGGCAGTACATCAAGTGTATCATATGCCAAGTACGCCCCCTATTGACGTCAATGACGGTAAATGGCCC
GCCTGGCATTATGCCCAGTACATGACCTTATGGGACTTTCCTACTTGGCAGTACATCTACGTATTAGTCA
TCGCTATTACCATGGTGATGCGGTTTTGGCAGTACATCAATGGGCGTGGATAGCGGTTTGACTCACGGGG
ATTTCCAAGTCTCCACCCCATTGACGTCAATGGGAGTTTGTTTTGGCACCAAAATCAACGGGACTTTCCA
AAATGTCGTAACAACTCCGCCCCATTGACGCAAATGGGCGGTAGGCGTGTACGGTGGGAGGTCTATATAA
GCAGAGCTGGTTTAGTGAACCGTCAGATCCGCTAGCGCTACCGGACTCAGATCTCGAGAGATCGATGTGA
ATGGGGGCCCTGAACCCGCCAAGAACCTGTACACCATGGGAGTGCAGGTGGAAACCATCTCCCCAGGAGA
CGGGCGCACCTTCCCCAAGCGCGGCCAGACCTGCGTGGTGCACTACACCGGGATGCTTGAAGATGGAAAG
AAATTTGATTCCTCCCGGGACAGAAACAAGCCCTTTAAGTTTATGCTAGGCAAGCAGGAGGTGATCCGAG
GCTGGGAAGAAGGGGTTGCCCAGATGAGTGTGGGTCAGAGAGCCAAACTGACTATATCTCCAGATTATGC
CTATGGTGCCACTGGGCACCCAGGCATCATCCCACCACATGCCACTCTCGTCTTCGATGTGGAGCTTCTA
AAACTGGAACGGTACCGCGGGCCCGGGATCCCCGTCGACATCTTTGCAACAGCATCCGCGGCTGCCCCAG
TCAGCTCTGCTAAGCCATCAAGCGATCTCCTTGATCTTCAGCCAGACTTCTCCGGAGCAGCTGCGGGGGC
AGCAGCGCCTGTACCACCACCTACTGGGGGAGCCACTGCGTGGGGAGACCTTTTGGGAGAGGATTCCTTG
GCTGCACTTTCCTCTGTTCCCTCTGAAGCACCGATTTCTGACCCATTTGCACCAGAACCTTCCCCTCCTA
CTACAACCACTGAACCTGCTTCAGCTTCTGCCTCAGCCACCACAGCTGTGACAGCTGCCACTACAGAAGT
GGATCTCTTTGGAGATGCCTTTGCAGCTTCTCCTGGGGAGGCCCCTGCAGCATCCGAAGGGGCCACGGCA
CCAGCTACCCCGGCCCCGGTGGCTGCAGCTCTTGATGCATGCTCAGGAAATGACCCTTTTGCCCCATCTG
AAGGTAGCGCAGAGGCTGCACCTGAGCTCGACCTCTTTGCAATGAAGCCACCTGAGACCAGCGCTCCTGT
AGTTACCCCTACAGCTAGCACAGCCCCTCCAGTTCCCGCAACTGCTCCTTCTCCTGCTCCCACGGCTGTG
GCAGCCACTGCTGCCGCCACCACCACCACCACCGCCGCTGCAGCTACGACCACTGCCACCACCTCTGCTG
CTGCTGCTGCCACCGCTGCTGCTCCTCCTGCTCTAGATATCTTTGGTGATTTGTTTGATTCTGCTCCTGA
AGTTGCTGCGGCATCTAAGCCGGACGTGGCTCCTAGCATAGACCTGTTTGGCACAGACGCTTTCTCCTCC
CCACCACGAGGGGCCTCTCCGGTGCCTGAGAGTTCTCTCACTGCTGACCTCTTATCCGTGGACGCGTTTG
CAGCGCCGTCGCCTGCATCCACTGCCTCTCCTGCAAAGGCGGAGTCCTCGGGTGTCATAGACCTTTTTGG
GGATGCGTTTGGAAGTAGTGCTTCTGAAACCCAGCCAGCACCACAGGCTGTTTCTAGTTCATCAGCATCG
GCAGATCTACTGGCTGGATTTGGGGGTTCTTTCATGGCCCCTTCTACAACACCTGTGACTCCAGCTCAGA
ATAACCTACTGCAACCCAATTTTGAGGCAGCTTTTGGAACAACGCCTTCGACTTCAAGCCCTTCTCCTGC
TCCCACGGCTGTGGCAGCCACTGCTGCCGCCACCACCACCACCACCGCCGCTGCAGCTACGACCACTGCC
ACCACCTCTGCTGCTGCTGCTGCCACCGCTGCTGCTCCTCCTGCTCTAGATATCTTTGGTGATTTGTTTG
ATTCTGCTCCTGAAGTTGCTGCGGCATCTAAGCCGGACGTGGCTCCTAGCATAGACCTGTTTGGCACAGA
CGCTTTCTCCTCCCCACCACGAGGGGCCTCTCCGGTGCCTGAGAGTTCTCTCACTGCTGACCTCTTATCC
GTGGACGCGTTTGCAGCGCCGTCGCCTGCATCCACTGCCTCTCCTGCAAAGGCGGAGTCCTCGGGTGTCA
TAGACCTTTTTGGGGATGCGTTTGGAAGTAGTGCTTCTGAAACCCAGCCAGCACCACAGGCTGTTTCTAG
TTCATCAGCATCGGCAGATCTACTGGCTGGATTTGGGGGTTCTTTCATGGCCCCTTCTACAACACCTGTG
ACTCCAGCTCAGAATAACCTACTGCAACCCAATTTTGAGGCAGCTTTTGGAACAACGCCTTCGACTTCAA
GCAGCAGCTCCTTCGACCCATCAGGCGATCTTCTGATGCCAACCATGGCACCGTCCGGGCAGCCTGCCCC
TGTCTCAATGGTCCCACCCAGTCCTGCAATGTCAGCCAGCAAAGGCCTTGGAAGTGACCTTGACTCGTCT
CTGGCCAGCTTAGTAGGCAATCTTGGGATTTCTGGTACCACATCAAAAAAGGGAGATCTCCAGTGGAATG
CTGGGGAGAAGAAGTTGACCGGTGGAGCCAACTGGCAACCAAAAGTCACTCCGGCCACATGGTCAGCAGG
CGTTCCACCGCAAGGCACTGTTCCTCCAACCAGCTCAGTCCCTCCGGGTGCCGGCGCCCCGTCTGTTGGG
CAACCTGGAGCAGGATATGGAATGCCTCCTGCGGGGACAGGCATGACCATGATGCCTCAGCAGCCAGTCA
TGTTTGCACAGCCCATGATGAGACCACCCTTTGGAGCTGCAGCTGTGCCCGGCACACAGCTTTCTCCAAG
CCCTACACCTGCCACTCAGAGTCCCAAGAAACCTCCAGCCAAGGACCCATTAGCGGATCTTAACATCAAG
GATTTCTTGCTCCCGGTCGCCACCATGGTGAGCAAGGGCGAGGAGCTGTTCACCGGGGTGGTGCCCATCC
TGGTCGAGCTGGACGGCGACGTAAACGGCCACAAGTTCAGCGTGTCCGGCGAGGGCGAGGGCGATGCCAC
CTACGGCAAGCTGACCCTGAAGTTCATCTGCACCACCGGCAAGCTGCCCGTGCCCTGGCCCACCCTCGTG
ACCACCCTGACCTACGGCGTGCAGTGCTTCAGCCGCTACCCCGACCACATGAAGCAGCACGACTTCTTCA
AGTCCGCCATGCCCGAAGGCTACGTCCAGGAGCGCACCATCTTCTTCAAGGACGACGGCAACTACAAGAC
CCGCGCCGAGGTGAAGTTCGAGGGCGACACCCTGGTGAACCGCATCGAGCTGAAGGGCATCGACTTCAAG
GAGGACGGCAACATCCTGGGGCACAAGCTGGAGTACAACTACAACAGCCACAACGTCTATATCATGGCCG
ACAAGCAGAAGAACGGCATCAAGGTGAACTTCAAGATCCGCCACAACATCGAGGACGGCAGCGTGCAGCT
CGCCGACCACTACCAGCAGAACACCCCCATCGGCGACGGCCCCGTGCTGCTGCCCGACAACCACTACCTG
AGCACCCAGTCCGCCCTGAGCAAAGACCCCAACGAGAAGCGCGATCACATGGTCCTGCTGGAGTTCGTGA
CCGCCGCCGGGATCACTCTCGGCATGGACGAGCTGTACAAGTAAAGCGGCCGCGACTCTAGATCATAATC
AGCCATACCACATTTGTAGAGGTTTTACTTGCTTTAAAAAACCTCCCACACCTCCCCCTGAACCTGAAAC
ATAAAATGAATGCAATTGTTGTTGTTAACTTGTTTATTGCAGCTTATAATGGTTACAAATAAAGCAATAG
CATCACAAATTTCACAAATAAAGCATTTTTTTCACTGCATTCTAGTTGTGGTTTGTCCAAACTCATCAAT
GTATCTTAAGGCGTAAATTGTAAGCGTTAATATTTTGTTAAAATTCGCGTTAAATTTTTGTTAAATCAGC
TCATTTTTTAACCAATAGGCCGAAATCGGCAAAATCCCTTATAAATCAAAAGAATAGACCGAGATAGGGT
[37 nt withheld, positions 4411-4447]
AAAGAACGTGGACTCCAACGTCAAAGG
[49 nt withheld, positions 4475-4523]
T
[91 nt withheld, positions 4525-4615]
G
[124 nt withheld, positions 4617-4740]
CAGGTGGCACTTTTCGGGGAAATGTGCGCGGAACCCCTATTTGTTTATTTTTCTAAATACATTCAAATAT
GTATCCGCTCATGAGACAATAACCCTGATAAATGCTTCAATAATATTGAAAAAGGAAGAGTCCTGAGGCG
GAAAGAACCAGCTGTGGAATGTGTGTCAGTTAGGGTGTGGAAAGTCCCCAGGCTCCCCAGCAGGCAGAAG
TATGCAAAGCATGCATCTCAATTAGTCAGCAACCAGGTGTGGAAAGTCCCCAGGCTCCCCAGCAGGCAGA
AGTATGCAAAGCATGCATCTCAATTAGTCAGCAACCATAGTCCCGCCCCTAACTCCGCCCATCCCGCCCC
TAACTCCGCCCAGTTCCGCCCATTCTCCGCCCCATGGCTGACTAATTTTTTTTATTTATGCAGAGGCCGA
GGCCGCCTCGGCCTCTGAGCTATTCCAGAAGTAGTGAGGAGGCTTTTTTGGAGGCCTAGGCTTTTGCAAA
GATCGATCAAGAGACAGGATGAGGATCGTTTCGCATGATTGAACAAGATGGATTGCACGCAGGTTCTCCG
GCCGCTTGGGTGGAGAGGCTATTCGGCTATGACTGGGCACAACAGACAATCGGCTGCTCTGATGCCGCCG
TGTTCCGGCTGTCAGCGCAGGGGCGCCCGGTTCTTTTTGTCAAGACCGACCTGTCCGGTGCCCTGAATGA
ACTGCAAGACGAGGCAGCGCGGCTATCGTGGCTGGCCACGACGGGCGTTCCTTGCGCAGCTGTGCTCGAC
GTTGTCACTGAAGCGGGAAGGGACTGGCTGCTATTGGGCGAAGTGCCGGGGCAGGATCTCCTGTCATCTC
ACCTTGCTCCTGCCGAGAAAGTATCCATCATGGCTGATGCAATGCGGCGGCTGCATACGCTTGATCCGGC
TACCTGCCCATTCGACCACCAAGCGAAACATCGCATCGAGCGAGCACGTACTCGGATGGAAGCCGGTCTT
GTCGATCAGGATGATCTGGACGAAGAGCATCAGGGGCTCGCGCCAGCCGAACTGTTCGCCAGGCTCAAGG
CGAGCATGCCCGACGGCGAGGATCTCGTCGTGACCCATGGCGATGCCTGCTTGCCGAATATCATGGTGGA
AAATGGCCGCTTTTCTGGATTCATCGACTGTGGCCGGCTGGGTGTGGCGGACCGCTATCAGGACATAGCG
TTGGCTACCCGTGATATTGCTGAAGAGCTTGGCGGCGAATGGGCTGACCGCTTCCTCGTGCTTTACGGTA
TCGCCGCTCCCGATTCGCAGCGCATCGCCTTCTATCGCCTTCTTGACGAGTTCTTCTGAGCGGGACTCTG
GGGTTCGAAATGACCGACCAAGCGACGCCCAACCTGCCATCACGAGATTTCGATTCCACCGCCGCCTTCT
ATGAAAGGTTGGGCTTCGGAATCGTTTTCCGGGACGCCGGCTGGATGATCCTCCAGCGCGGGGATCTCAT
GCTGGAGTTCTTCGCCCACCCTAGGGGGAGGCTAACTGAAACACGGAAGGAGACAATACCGGAAGGAACC
CGCGCTATGACGGCAATAAAAAGACAGAATAAAACGCACGGTGTTGGGTCGTTTGTTCATAAACGCGGGG
TTCGGTCCCAGGGCTGGCACTCTGTCGATACCCCACCGAGACCCCATTGGGGCCAATACGCCCGCGTTTC
TTCCTTTTCCCCACCCCACCCCCCAAGTTCGGGTGAAGGCCCAGGGCTCGCAGCCAACGTCGGGGCGGCA
GGCCCTGCCATAGCCTCAGGTTACTCATATATACTTTAGATTGATTTAAAACTTCATTTTTAATTTAAAA
GGATCTAGGTGAAGATCCTTTTTGATAATCTCATGACCAAAATCCCTTAACGTGAGTTTTCGTTCCACTG
AGCGTCAGACCCCGTAGAAAAGATCAAAGGATCTTCTTGAGATCCTTTTTTTCTGCGCGTAATCTGCTGC
TTGCAAACAAAAAAACCACCGCTACCAGCGGTGGTTTGTTTGCCGGATCAAGAGCTACCAACTCTTTTTC
CGAAGGTAACTGGCTTCAGCAGAGCGCAGATACCAAATACTGTTCTTCTAGTGTAGCCGTAGTTAGGCCA
CCACTTCAAGAACTCTGTAGCACCGCCTACATACCTCGCTCTGCTAATCCTGTTACCAGTGGCTGCTGCC
AGTGGCGATAAGTCGTGTCTTACCGGGTTGGACTCAAGACGATAGTTACCGGATAAGGCGCAGCGGTCGG
GCTGAACGGGGGGTTCGTGCACACAGCCCAGCTTGGAGCGAACGACCTACACCGAACTGAGATACCTACA
GCGTGAGCTATGAGAAAGCGCCACGCTTCCCGAAGGGAGAAAGGCGGACAGGTATCCGGTAAGCGGCAGG
GTCGGAACAGGAGAGCGCACGAGGGAGCTTCCAGGGGGAAACGCCTGGTATCTTTATAGTCCTGTCGGGT
TTCGCCACCTCTGACTTGAGCGTCGATTTTTGTGATGCTCGTCAGGGGGGCGGAGCCTATGGAAAAACGC
CAGCAACGCGGCCTTTTTACGGTTCCTGGCCTTTTGCTGGCCTTTTGCTCACATGTTCTTTCCTGCGTTA
TCCCCTGATTCTGTGGATAACCGTATTACCGCCATGCAT
